Addgene plasmid #236913: CAG/HaloTag-HiBiT/BlastR Vector
Purpose: (Empty Backbone) HaloTag(R)-HiBiT transfection backbone with CAG promoter
Depositing lab: Promega Corporation.
Backbone
  Vector backbone: pFC27A HaloTag(R) CMV-neo
  Vector type: Mammalian Expression
  Selectable markers: Blasticidin
  Tag / fusion protein: HaloTag (R)-HiBiT (C terminal on backbone)
Growth in bacteria
  Bacterial resistance: Ampicillin, 100 μg/mL
  Growth temperature: 37°C
  Growth strain: DH5alpha
  Copy number: Low Copy
Gene/Insert
  Gene/Insert name: None
  Mutation: None
  Tag / fusion protein: HaloTag (R)-HiBiT (C terminal on backbone)
Terms and licenses: Academic/Nonprofit Terms; Industry Terms
How to cite: CAG/HaloTag-HiBiT/BlastR Vector was a gift from Promega Corporation (Addgene plasmid # 236913)
