[The description below was written by a language model from this plasmid's Addgene catalogue record and pLannotate feature annotations shown in this document.]
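Description:
CAG/HaloTag-HiBiT/BlastR Vector is an empty mammalian expression backbone of 5,762 bp, derived from pFC27A HaloTag CMV-neo, for transfecting cells with a gene of interest fused at its C terminus to a HaloTag-HiBiT dual tag. It carries no insert. In bacteria it is maintained by a ColE1/pUC-type origin with ampicillin resistance (bla under its own promoter). A fragment of the ColE1 cer site, which helps resolve plasmid multimers, is also annotated. The catalogue lists the plasmid as low copy, whereas the automated annotation labels the origin as a high-copy type; the record does not resolve this difference.

The expression cassette is driven by a CAG-type promoter, annotated as the CMV immediate-early enhancer, the chicken β-actin promoter and short intron fragments including rabbit β-globin sequence, with a short β-globin insulator element upstream. A T7 promoter lies between the CAG elements and the HaloTag coding sequence, which would permit in vitro transcription. HaloTag is a modified bacterial dehalogenase that bonds covalently to chloroalkane ligands, allowing fluorescent labelling, capture or pull-down. HiBiT is a small peptide that complements a larger luciferase fragment for luminescent quantification, but it is not separately annotated in the feature table, and the exact cloning site is likewise not defined there. An SV40 poly(A) signal is annotated downstream of the cassette, although on the reverse strand. A separate SV40 early promoter drives blasticidin S deaminase with a synthetic poly(A) signal, giving blasticidin selection of stable mammalian lines. Several small annotated fragments (SET1, large T antigen, M13 ori, bom, tnpA) are probably backbone remnants or spurious matches.
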