Features (pLannotate 1.2.2; 22 found; start..end, strand, type, name):
     26..97      +  misc_feature   5' β-globin insulator: insulator upstream of the human β-globin locus (Farrell et al., 2002)
    376..679     +  enhancer       CMV enhancer: human cytomegalovirus immediate early enhancer
    682..957     +  promoter       chicken β-actin promoter: No description available
    971..1090    +  intron         hybrid intron (fragment): hybrid between chicken β-actin (CBA) and minute virus of mice (MMV) introns (Gray et al., 2011)
   1093..1133    +  intron         β-globin intron (fragment): intron from rabbit β-globin gene
   1182..1200    +  promoter       T7 promoter: promoter for bacteriophage T7 RNA polymerase
   1214..2104    +  CDS            HaloTag®: modified bacterial dehalogenase that forms covalent bonds with chloroalkane derivatives
   2203..2232    +  misc_feature   MCS (fragment): pUC18/19 multiple cloning site
   2239..2288    +  CDS            SET1 (fragment): solubility-enhancement tag derived from T7 phage gene 10B
   2296..2315    +  terminator     T7 terminator (fragment): transcription terminator for bacteriophage T7 RNA polymerase
   2337..2458    -  polyA_signal   SV40 poly(A) signal: SV40 polyadenylation signal
   2481..2549    -  CDS            large T antigen (fragment): large T antigen from SV40 (simian virus 40)
   2554..2586    +  rep_origin     M13 ori (fragment): M13 bacteriophage origin of replication; arrow indicates direction of (+) strand synthesis
   2587..2638    -  misc_feature   bom (fragment): basis of mobility region from pBR322
   2703..3060    +  promoter       SV40 promoter: SV40 enhancer and early promoter
   3091..3489    +  CDS            BSD: blasticidin S deaminase; Aspergillus terreus BSD; confers resistance to blasticidin
   3514..3562    +  polyA_signal   poly(A) signal: synthetic polyadenylation signal
   3583..3675    -  CDS            tnpA (fragment): TN5P_ECOLX - Also known as tnp. Experimental evidence at protein level: Swiss-Prot protein existence level 1. Mediates transposition of transposon Tn5 by a 'cut and paste' mechanism. First, the monomeric transposase binds the 19 bp inverted DNA repeats flanking the transposon. Then, dimerization of the DNA- bound transposase creates a synaptic DNA complex. After nicking of the first DNA strand, excision of the transposon proceeds through a series of intermediates. The transposase then mediates the insertion of the transposon at a new site by strand transfer. The activity of the wild- type tran
   3718..3822    +  promoter       AmpR promoter: bla
   3823..4683    +  CDS            AmpR: β-lactamase; bla; confers resistance to ampicillin, carbenicillin, and related antibiotics
   4841..5429    -  rep_origin     ori: high-copy-number ColE1/pMB1/pBR322/pUC origin of replication
   5545..5762    +  misc_feature   cer region (fragment): ColE1-derived recombination site that helps to maintain plasmids as monomers
>Addgene plasmid #236913 | CAG/HaloTag-HiBiT/BlastR Vector | depositor full sequence | sequence record 470474 | CAG/HaloTag-HiBiT/BlastR Vector sequence 5762 bps
AGATCTAAGAAGGCGCGCCGTCGACCATCTTGGACCATTAGCTCCACAGGTATCTTCTTCCCTCTAGTGG
TCATAACAGCAGCTTCAGCTACCTCTCGTCGACGGCGCGCCTACTAGTAGCTGGCCGTGCGACATCCTCT
TTTAATTAGTTGCTAGGCAACTGCCCTCCAGAGGGCAGTGTGGTTTTGCAAGAGGAAGCAAAAAGCCTCT
CCACCCAGGCCTGGAATGTCAGTGTGGTTTTGCAAGAGGAAGCAAAAAGCCTCTCCACCCAGGCCTGGAA
TGTTTCCACCCAATCATTACTATGACAACAGCTGCTAGTTATTAATAGTAATCAATTACGGGGTCATTAG
TTCATAGCCCATATATGGAGTTCCGCGTTACATAACTTACGGTAAATGGCCCGCCTGGCTGACCGCCCAA
CGACCCCCGCCCATTGACGTCAATAATGACGTATGTTCCCATAGTAACGCCAATAGGGACTTTCCATTGA
CGTCAATGGGTGGAGTATTTACGGTAAACTGCCCACTTGGCAGTACATCAAGTGTATCATATGCCAAGTA
CGCCCCCTATTGACGTCAATGACGGTAAATGGCCCGCCTGGCATTATGCCCAGTACATGACCTTATGGGA
CTTTCCTACTTGGCAGTACATCTACGTATTAGTCATCGCTATTACCATGGGTCGAGGTGAGCCCCACGTT
CTGCTTCACTCTCCCCATCTCCCCCCCCTCCCCACCCCCAATTTTGTATTTATTTATTTTTTAATTATTT
TGTGCAGCGATGGGGGCGGGGGGGGGGGGGGCGCGCGCCAGGCGGGGCGGGGCGGGGCGAGGGGCGGGGC
GGGGCGAGGCGGAGAGGTGCGGCGGCAGCCAATCAGAGCGGCGCGCTCCGAAAGTTTCCTTTTATGGCGA
GGCGGCGGCGGCGGCGGCCCTATAAAAAGCGAAGCGCGCGGCGGGCGGGAGTCGCTGCGTTGCCTTCGCC
CCGTGCCCCGCTCCGCGCCGCCTCGCGCCGCCCGCCCCGGCTCTGACTGACCGCGTTACTCCCACAGGTG
AGCGGGCGGGACGGCCCTTCTCCTCCGGGCTGTAATTAGCAGCCTCTGCTAACCATGTTCATGCCTTCTT
CTTTTTCCTACAGCTCCTGGGCAACGTGCTGGTTATTGTGCTGTCTCATCATTTTGGCAAATAATACGAC
TCACTATAGGGCTAGCGATCGCCATGGCAGAAATCGGTACTGGCTTTCCATTCGACCCCCATTATGTGGA
AGTCCTGGGCGAGCGCATGCACTACGTCGATGTTGGTCCGCGCGATGGCACCCCTGTGCTGTTCCTGCAC
GGTAACCCGACCTCCTCCTACGTGTGGCGCAACATCATCCCGCATGTTGCACCGACCCATCGCTGCATTG
CTCCAGACCTGATCGGTATGGGCAAATCCGACAAACCAGACCTGGGTTATTTCTTCGACGACCACGTCCG
CTTCATGGATGCCTTCATCGAAGCCCTGGGTCTGGAAGAGGTCGTCCTGGTCATTCACGACTGGGGCTCC
GCTCTGGGTTTCCACTGGGCCAAGCGCAATCCAGAGCGCGTCAAAGGTATTGCATTTATGGAGTTCATCC
GCCCTATCCCGACCTGGGACGAATGGCCAGAATTTGCCCGCGAGACCTTCCAGGCCTTCCGCACCACCGA
CGTCGGCCGCAAGCTGATCATCGATCAGAACGTTTTTATCGAGGGTACGCTGCCGATGGGTGTCGTCCGC
CCGCTGACTGAAGTCGAGATGGACCATTACCGCGAGCCGTTCCTGAATCCTGTTGACCGCGAGCCACTGT
GGCGCTTCCCAAACGAGCTGCCAATCGCCGGTGAGCCAGCGAACATCGTCGCGCTGGTCGAAGAATACAT
GGACTGGCTGCACCAGTCCCCTGTCCCGAAGCTGCTGTTCTGGGGCACCCCAGGCGTTCTGATCCCACCG
GCCGAAGCCGCTCGCCTGGCCAAAAGCCTGCCTAACTGCAAGGCTGTGGACATCGGCCCGGGTCTGAATC
TGCTGCAAGAAGACAACCCGGACCTGATCGGCAGCGAGATCGCGCGCTGGCTGTCGACGCTCGAGATTTC
CGGCGTTTCTCAAGGCAGTTCAGGTGGTGGCGGGAGCGGAGGTGGAGGCTCGAGCGGTGTGAGCGGCTGG
CGGCTGTTCAAGAAGATTAGCTAAGGCCGCGACTCTAGAGTCGACCTGCAGGCATGCAAGCTGATCCGGC
TGCTAACAAAGCCCGAAAGGAAGCTGAGTTGGCTGCTGCCACCGCTGAGCAATAACTAGCATAACCCCTT
GGGGCGGCCGCTTCGAGCAGACATGATAAGATACATTGATGAGTTTGGACAAACCACAACTAGAATGCAG
TGAAAAAAATGCTTTATTTGTGAAATTTGTGATGCTATTGCTTTATTTGTAACCATTATAAGCTGCAATA
AACAAGTTAACAACAACAATTGCATTCATTTTATGTTTCAGGTTCAGGGGGAGATGTGGGAGGTTTTTTT
AAGCAAGTAAAACCTCTACAAATGTGGTAAAATCGAATTTTAACAAAATATTAACGCTTACAATTTCCTG
ATGCGGTATTTTCTCCTTACGCATCTGTGCGGTATTTCACACCGCATACGCGGATCTGCGCAGCACCATG
GCCTGAAATAACCTCTGAAAGAGGAACTTGGTTAGGTACCTTCTGAGGCGGAAAGAACCAGCTGTGGAAT
GTGTGTCAGTTAGGGTGTGGAAAGTCCCCAGGCTCCCCAGCAGGCAGAAGTATGCAAAGCATGCATCTCA
ATTAGTCAGCAACCAGGTGTGGAAAGTCCCCAGGCTCCCCAGCAGGCAGAAGTATGCAAAGCATGCATCT
CAATTAGTCAGCAACCATAGTCCCGCCCCTAACTCCGCCCATCCCGCCCCTAACTCCGCCCAGTTCCGCC
CATTCTCCGCCCCATGGCTGACTAATTTTTTTTATTTATGCAGAGGCCGAGGCCGCCTCGGCCTCTGAGC
TATTCCAGAAGTAGTGAGGAGGCTTTTTTGGAGGCCTAGGCTTTTGCAAAAAGCTCGATTCTTCTGACAC
TAGCGCCACCATGGCCAAGCCTTTGTCTCAAGAAGAATCCACCCTCATTGAAAGAGCAACGGCTACAATC
AACAGCATCCCCATCTCTGAAGACTACAGCGTCGCCAGCGCAGCTCTCTCTAGCGACGGCCGCATCTTCA
CTGGTGTCAATGTATATCATTTTACTGGGGGACCTTGTGCAGAACTCGTGGTGCTGGGCACTGCTGCTGC
TGCGGCAGCTGGCAACCTGACTTGTATCGTCGCGATCGGAAATGAGAACAGGGGCATCTTGAGCCCCTGC
GGACGGTGCCGACAGGTGCTTCTCGATCTGCATCCTGGGATCAAAGCCATAGTGAAGGACAGTGATGGAC
AGCCGACGGCAGTTGGGATTCGTGAATTGCTGCCCTCTGGTTATGTGTGGGAGGGCTAATGATCTAGAAC
CGGTCATGGCCGCAATAAAATATCTTTATTTTCATTACATCTGTGTGTTGGTTTTTTGTGTGAATCGATA
GCGATAAGGATCCTCTTTGCGCTTGCGTTTTCCCTTGTCCAGATAGCCCAGTAGCTGACATTCATCCGGG
GTCAGCACCGTTTCTGCGGACTGGCTTTCTACGTAATGGTTTCTTAGACGTCAGGTGGCACTTTTCGGGG
AAATGTGCGCGGAACCCCTATTTGTTTATTTTTCTAAATACATTCAAATATGTATCCGCTCATGAGACAA
TAACCCTGATAAATGCTTCAATAATATTGAAAAAGGAAGAGTATGAGTATTCAACATTTCCGTGTCGCCC
TTATTCCCTTTTTTGCGGCATTTTGCCTTCCTGTTTTTGCTCACCCAGAAACGCTGGTGAAAGTAAAAGA
TGCTGAAGATCAGTTGGGTGCACGAGTGGGTTACATCGAACTGGATCTCAACAGCGGTAAGATCCTTGAG
AGTTTTCGCCCCGAAGAACGTTTTCCAATGATGAGCACTTTCAAAGTTCTGCTATGTGGCGCGGTATTAT
CCCGTATTGACGCCGGGCAAGAGCAACTCGGTCGCCGCATACACTATTCTCAGAATGACTTGGTTGAGTA
CTCACCAGTCACAGAAAAGCATCTTACGGATGGCATGACAGTAAGAGAATTATGCAGTGCTGCCATAACC
ATGAGTGATAACACTGCGGCCAACTTACTTCTGACAACTATCGGAGGACCGAAGGAGCTAACCGCTTTTT
TGCACAACATGGGGGATCATGTAACTCGCCTTGATCGTTGGGAACCGGAGCTGAATGAAGCCATACCAAA
CGACGAGCGTGACACCACGATGCCTGTAGCAATGGCAACAACGTTGCGCAAACTATTAACTGGCGAACTA
CTTACTCTAGCTTCCCGGCAACAATTAATAGACTGGATGGAGGCGGATAAAGTTGCAGGACCACTTCTGC
GCTCGGCCCTTCCGGCTGGCTGGTTTATTGCTGATAAATCTGGAGCCGGTGAGCGTGGGTCTCGCGGTAT
CATTGCAGCACTGGGGCCAGATGGTAAGCCCTCCCGTATCGTAGTTATCTACACGACGGGGAGTCAGGCA
ACTATGGATGAACGAAATAGACAGATCGCTGAGATAGGTGCCTCACTGATTAAGCATTGGTAATTCGAAA
TGACCGACCAAGCGACGCCCAACCGGTATCAGCTCACTCAAAGGCGGTAATACGGTTATCCACAGAATCA
GGGGATAACGCAGGAAAGAACATGTGAGCAAAAGGCCAGCAAAAGGCCAGGAACCGTAAAAAGGCCGCGT
TGCTGGCGTTTTTCCATAGGCTCCGCCCCCCTGACGAGCATCACAAAAATCGACGCTCAAGTCAGAGGTG
GCGAAACCCGACAGGACTATAAAGATACCAGGCGTTTCCCCCTGGAAGCTCCCTCGTGCGCTCTCCTGTT
CCGACCCTGCCGCTTACCGGATACCTGTCCGCCTTTCTCCCTTCGGGAAGCGTGGCGCTTTCTCATAGCT
CACGCTGTAGGTATCTCAGTTCGGTGTAGGTCGTTCGCTCCAAGCTGGGCTGTGTGCACGAACCCCCCGT
TCAGCCCGACCGCTGCGCCTTATCCGGTAACTATCGTCTTGAGTCCAACCCGGTAAGACACGACTTATCG
CCACTGGCAGCAGCCACTGGTAACAGGATTAGCAGAGCGAGGTATGTAGGCGGTGCTACAGAGTTCTTGA
AGTGGTGGCCTAACTACGGCTACACTAGAAGGACAGTATTTGGTATCTGCGCTCTGCTGAAGCCAGTTAC
CTTCGGAAAAAGAGTTGGTAGCTCTTGATCCGGCAAACAAACCACCGCTGGTAGCGGTGGTTTTTTTGTT
TGCAAGCAGCAGATTACGCGCAGAAAAAAAGGATTTCAAGAAGATCCTTTGATCTTTTCTACGGGGTCTG
ACGCTCAGTGGAACGAAAACTCACGTTAAGGGATTTTGGTCATGAGATTATCAAAAAGGATCTTCACCTA
GATCCTTTTATAGTCCGGAAATACAGGAACGCACGCTGGATGGCCCTTCGCTGGGATGGTGAAACCATGA
AAAATGGCAGCTTCAGTGGATTAAGTGGGGGTAATGTGGCCTGTACCCTCTGGTTGCATAGGTATTCATA
CGGTTAAAATTTATCAGGCGCGATTGCGGCAGTTTTTCGGGTGGTTTGTTGCCATTTTTACCTGTCTGCT
GCCGTGATCGCGCTGAACGCGT
